>Addgene plasmid #53432 | human MMP-2 promoter | addgene full sequence | sequence record 449142 | Addgene NGS Result
AGGTACGTGGAGGTTTTACTTGCTTTAAAAAACCTCCCACACCTCCCCCTGAACCTGAAACATAAAATGA
ATGCAATTGTTGTTGTTAACTTGTTTATTGCAGCTTATAATGGTTACAAATAAAGCAATAGCATCACAAA
TTTCACAAATAAAGCATTTTTTTCACTGCATTCTAGTTGTGGTTTGTCCAAACTCATCAATGTATCTTAT
GGTACTGTAACTGAGCTAACATAACCCGGGAGGTACCGAGCTCTTACGCGTGCTAGCTCGAGCGGCCGCC
AGTGTGATGGATATCTGCAGAATTCGGCTTCACACCCACCAGACAAGCCTGAACTTGTCTGAAGCCCACT
GAGACCCAAGCCGCAGAGACTTTTCTAGCTGTGATGATCAAGACATAATCATGACCTCCAATGCCCCCCA
CAAGTATATTGCTCCTGATTCTTTCAGCCCCTGACCTTACTTCTCAAACTGTTCCCTGCTGACCCCCAGT
CCTATCTGCCCCCTTCCTAGGCTGGTCCTTACTGACCCCTCCAGCTCCATCCCCTCACCCTGTGCCCCAC
CTTTTTCAGATAGAAAAAACTTTCTTCTCCAGTGCCTCTTGCTGTTTTTCATCTCTGGGCCATTGTCAAT
GTTCCCTAAAACATTCCCCATATTCCCCACCCAGCACTCTACCTCTTTAGCTCTTCAGGTCTCAGCTCAG
AAGTCACTTCTTCCAGGAAGCCTTCCTTGATTGTCTTTACTAGTTTAGGGGCTGAAGTCAGGCGTTCCCA
ACAGCCTGCTGGAGTTCCCCATCACAGCTTATCTCTCAACTGTCTTTCCTGAGAGAGGGAGAAGACATTC
CTCAGAGACGGTTGTCACAGGGAGAACTTCAAAATTGGGATTCGACCTGAGAGGCCACATGGATTCTTGG
CTTGGCGCAGGAAAGGATTCAAGAGTGAGTGGGGAATTCGTGGAACTGAGGGCTCCTCCCCTTTTTAGAC
CATATAGGGTAAACCTCCCCACATTGCCATGGCATTTATAAACTGCCATGGCACTGGTGGGTGCTTCCTT
TAACATGCTAATGCATTATAATTAGCGTAAAATGAGCAGTGAGGATGACCAGAGGTCGCTTTCTTTGCCA
TCTTGGTTTTGGCTGGCTTCTTCACTGCATACTGTTTTATCAGTGGGGTCTTTGTGACCTCTATCGTATT
AAACCAGTCTTGCCCAATTTCTATCTCATCCTGTGACCGAGAATGCGGACCCTCCTGGGAGTGCAGCCCA
GCAGGTCTCAGCCTCATTTTACCCAGCCCCCTGTTCAAGATGGAGTCGCTCTGGTTCCAACGTCTCTAAC
GCGGGGCCCCTGACTGCTCTATTTCCCAAGGTGTATCTAGCATCTCGCGCTATACGAGGCCAAGTTAAGG
CTTACACATTTGCAGAAGGAAAGAGGTAAGGAAGCAACCTGGGACCTTCCACTGTCTCTGTTTCCATCTC
TCTCTTTCCATCTCTGTTCATCCCAGAATCTCTCTGTCCCTATCCCTAAATATCGAAAATTTCTGTCTCT
GACCATCTATCATTGTGGCTGATCATCTGTTTCTGACCATTCCTTCCCGTTCCTGACCCCAGGGAGTGCA
GGGTGTCCTAGCCAAGCCGGCGTCCCTCCTAGTAGTACCGCTGCTCTCTAACCTCAGGACGTCAAGGGCC
TAGAGCGACAGATGTTTCCCAGCAGGGGGTTCTGAGGCTGTGCGCCCAGATCGCGAGAGAGGCAAGTGGG
GTGACGAGGTCGTGCACTGAGGGTGGACGTAGAGGCCAGGAGTAGCAGGCGGCCGGGGAAAAGAGGTGGA
GAAAGGAAAAAAGAGGAGAAAAGTGGAGGAGGGCGAGTAGGGGGGTGGGGCAGAGAGGGGCGGGCCCGAG
TGCGCCCCCCGCCCCCAGCCCCGCTCTGCCAGCTCCCTCCCAGCCCAGCCGGCTACATCTGGCGGCTGCC
CTCCCTTGTTTCCGCTGCATCCAGACTTCCTCAGGCGGTGGCTGGAGGCTGCGCATCTGGGGCTTAAGCC
GAATTCCAGCACACTGGCGGCCGTTACTAGTGGATCCGAGCTCGGTACCAAGCTTGGCATTCCGGTACTG
TTGGTAAAATGGAAGACGCCAAAAACATAAAGAAAGGCCCGGCGCCATTCTATCCTCTAGAGGATGGAAC
CGCTGGAGAGCAACTGCATAAGGCTATGAAGAGATACGCCCTGGTTCCTGGAACAATTGCTTTTACAGAT
GCACATATCGAGGTGAACATCACGTACGCGGAATACTTCGAAATGTCCGTTCGGTTGGCAGAAGCTATGA
AACGATATGGGCTGAATACAAATCACAGAATCGTCGTATGCAGTGAAAACTCTCTTCAATTCTTTATGCC
GGTGTTGGGCGCGTTATTTATCGGAGTTGCAGTTGCGCCCGCGAACGACATTTATAATGAACGTGAATTG
CTCAACAGTATGAACATTTCGCAGCCTACCGTAGTGTTTGTTTCCAAAAAGGGGTTGCAAAAAATTTTGA
ACGTGCAAAAAAAATTACCAATAATCCAGAAAATTATTATCATGGATTCTAAAACGGATTACCAGGGATT
TCAGTCGATGTACACGTTCGTCACATCTCATCTACCTCCCGGTTTTAATGAATACGATTTTGTACCAGAG
TCCTTTGATCGTGACAAAACAATTGCACTGATAATGAATTCCTCTGGATCTACTGGGTTACCTAAGGGTG
TGGCCCTTCCGCATAGAACTGCCTGCGTCAGATTCTCGCATGCCAGAGATCCTATTTTTGGCAATCAAAT
CATTCCGGATACTGCGATTTTAAGTGTTGTTCCATTCCATCACGGTTTTGGAATGTTTACTACACTCGGA
TATTTGATATGTGGATTTCGAGTCGTCTTAATGTATAGATTTGAAGAAGAGCTGTTTTTACGATCCCTTC
AGGATTACAAAATTCAAAGTGCGTTGCTAGTACCAACCCTATTTTCATTCTTCGCCAAAAGCACTCTGAT
TGACAAATACGATTTATCTAATTTACACGAAATTGCTTCTGGGGGCGCACCTCTTTCGAAAGAAGTCGGG
GAAGCGGTTGCAAAACGCTTCCATCTTCCAGGGATACGACAAGGATATGGGCTCACTGAGACTACATCAG
CTATTCTGATTACACCCGAGGGGGATGATAAACCGGGCGCGGTCGGTAAAGTTGTTCCATTTTTTGAAGC
GAAGGTTGTGGATCTGGATACCGGGAAAACGCTGGGCGTTAATCAGAGAGGCGAATTATGTGTCAGAGGA
CCTATGATTATGTCCGGTTATGTAAACAATCCGGAAGCGACCAACGCCTTGATTGACAAGGATGGATGGC
TACATTCTGGAGACATAGCTTACTGGGACGAAGACGAACACTTCTTCATAGTTGACCGCTTGAAGTCTTT
AATTAAATACAAAGGATATCAGGTGGCCCCCGCTGAATTGGAATCGATATTGTTACAACACCCCAACATC
TTCGACGCGGGCGTGGCAGGTCTTCCCGACGATGACGCCGGTGAACTTCCCGCCGCCGTTGTTGTTTTGG
AGCACGGAAAGACGATGACGGAAAAAGAGATCGTGGATTACGTCGCCAGTCAAGTAACAACCGCGAAAAA
GTTGCGCGGAGGAGTTGTGTTTGTGGACGAAGTACCGAAAGGTCTTACCGGAAAACTCGACGCAAGAAAA
ATCAGAGAGATCCTCATAAAGGCCAAGAAGGGCGGAAAGTCCAAATTGTAAAATGTAACTGTATTCAGCG
ATGACGAAATTCTTAGCTATTGTAATACTGCGATGAGTGGCAGGGCGGGGCGTAATTTTTTTAAGGCAGT
TATTGGTGCCCTTAAACGCCTGGTTGCTACGCCTGAATAAGTGATAATAAGCGGATGAATGGCAGAAATT
CGCCGGATCTTTGTGAAGGAACCTTACTTCTGTGGTGTGACATAATTGGACAAACTACCTACAGAGATTT
AAAGCTCTAAGGTAAATATAAAATTTTTAAGTGTATAATGTGTTAAACTACTGATTCTAATTGTTTGTGT
ATTTTAGATTCCAACCTATGGAACTGATGAATGGGAGCAGTGGTGGAATGCCTTTAATGAGGAAAACCTG
TTTTGCTCAGAAGAAATGCCATCTAGTGATGATGAGGCTACTGCTGACTCTCAACATTCTACTCCTCCAA
AAAAGAAGAGAAAGGTAGAAGACCCCAAGGACTTTCCTTCAGAATTGCTAAGTTTTTTGAGTCATGCTGT
GTTTAGTAATAGAACTCTTGCTTGCTTTGCTATTTACACCACAAAGGAAAAAGCTGCACTGCTATACAAG
AAAATTATGGAAAAATATTCTGTAACCTTTATAAGTAGGCATAACAGTTATAATCATAACATACTGTTTT
TTCTTACTCCACACAGGCATAGAGTGTCTGCTATTAATAACTATGCTCAAAAATTGTGTACCTTTAGCTT
TTTAATTTGTAAAGGGGTTAATAAGGAATATTTGATGTATAGTGCCTTGACTAGAGATCATAATCAGCCA
TACCACATTTGTAGAGGTTTTACTTGCTTTAAAAAACCTCCCACACCTCCCCCTGAACCTGAAACATAAA
ATGAATGCAATTGTTGTTGTTAACTTGTTTATTGCAGCTTATAATGGTTACAAATAAAGCAATAGCATCA
CAAATTTCACAAATAAAGCATTTTTTTCACTGCATTCTAGTTGTGGTTTGTCCAAACTCATCAATGTATC
TTATCATGTCTGGATCCGTCGACCGATGCCCTTGAGAGCCTTCAACCCAGTCAGCTCCTTCCGGTGGGCG
CGGGGCATGACTATCGTCGCCGCACTTATGACTGTCTTCTTTATCATGCAACTCGTAGGACAGGTGCCGG
CAGCGCTCTTCCGCTTCCTCGCTCACTGACTCGCTGCGCTCGGTCGTTCGGCTGCGGCGAGCGGTATCAG
CTCACTCAAAGGCGGTAATACGGTTATCCACAGAATCAGGGGATAACGCAGGAAAGAACATGTGAGCAAA
AGGCCAGCAAAAGGCCAGGAACCGTAAAAAGGCCGCGTTGCTGGCGTTTTTCCATAGGCTCCGCCCCCCT
GACGAGCATCACAAAAATCGACGCTCAAGTCAGAGGTGGCGAAACCCGACAGGACTATAAAGATACCAGG
CGTTTCCCCCTGGAAGCTCCCTCGTGCGCTCTCCTGTTCCGACCCTGCCGCTTACCGGATACCTGTCCGC
CTTTCTCCCTTCGGGAAGCGTGGCGCTTTCTCATAGCTCACGCTGTAGGTATCTCAGTTCGGTGTAGGTC
GTTCGCTCCAAGCTGGGCTGTGTGCACGAACCCCCCGTTCAGCCCGACCGCTGCGCCTTATCCGGTAACT
ATCGTCTTGAGTCCAACCCGGTAAGACACGACTTATCGCCACTGGCAGCAGCCACTGGTAACAGGATTAG
CAGAGCGAGGTATGTAGGCGGTGCTACAGAGTTCTTGAAGTGGTGGCCTAACTACGGCTACACTAGAAGA
ACAGTATTTGGTATCTGCGCTCTGCTGAAGCCAGTTACCTTCGGAAAAAGAGTTGGTAGCTCTTGATCCG
GCAAACAAACCACCGCTGGTAGCGGTGGTTTTTTTGTTTGCAAGCAGCAGATTACGCGCAGAAAAAAAGG
ATCTCAAGAAGATCCTTTGATCTTTTCTACGGGGTCTGACGCTCAGTGGAACGAAAACTCACGTTAAGGG
ATTTTGGTCATGAGATTATCAAAAAGGATCTTCACCTAGATCCTTTTAAATTAAAAATGAAGTTTTAAAT
CAATCTAAAGTATATATGAGTAAACTTGGTCTGACAGTTACCAATGCTTAATCAGTGAGGCACCTATCTC
AGCGATCTGTCTATTTCGTTCATCCATAGTTGCCTGACTCCCCGTCGTGTAGATAACTACGATACGGGAG
GGCTTACCATCTGGCCCCAGTGCTGCAATGATACCGCGAGACCCACGCTCACCGGCTCCAGATTTATCAG
CAATAAACCAGCCAGCCGGAAGGGCCGAGCGCAGAAGTGGTCCTGCAACTTTATCCGCCTCCATCCAGTC
TATTAATTGTTGCCGGGAAGCTAGAGTAAGTAGTTCGCCAGTTAATAGTTTGCGCAACGTTGTTGCCATT
GCTACAGGCATCGTGGTGTCACGCTCGTCGTTTGGTATGGCTTCATTCAGCTCCGGTTCCCAACGATCAA
GGCGAGTTACATGATCCCCCATGTTGTGCAAAAAAGCGGTTAGCTCCTTCGGTCCTCCGATCGTTGTCAG
AAGTAAGTTGGCCGCAGTGTTATCACTCATGGTTATGGCAGCACTGCATAATTCTCTTACTGTCATGCCA
TCCGTAAGATGCTTTTCTGTGACTGGTGAGTACTCAACCAAGTCATTCTGAGAATAGTGTATGCGGCGAC
CGAGTTGCTCTTGCCCGGCGTCAATACGGGATAATACCGCGCCACATAGCAGAACTTTAAAAGTGCTCAT
CATTGGAAAACGTTCTTCGGGGCGAAAACTCTCAAGGATCTTACCGCTGTTGAGATCCAGTTCGATGTAA
CCCACTCGTGCACCCAACTGATCTTCAGCATCTTTTACTTTCACCAGCGTTTCTGGGTGAGCAAAAACAG
GAAGGCAAAATGCCGCAAAAAAGGGAATAAGGGCGACACGGAAATGTTGAATACTCATACTCTTCCTTTT
TCAATATTATTGAAGCATTTATCAGGGTTATTGTCTCATGAGCGGATACATATTTGAATGTATTTAGAAA
AATAAACAAATAGGGGTTCCGCGCACATTTCCCCGAAAAGTGCCACCTG
[124 nt withheld, positions 6840-6963]
C
[91 nt withheld, positions 6965-7055]
A
[49 nt withheld, positions 7057-7105]
CCTTTGACGTTGGAGTCCACGTTCTTT
[37 nt withheld, positions 7133-7169]
ACCCTATCTCGGTCTATTCTTTTGATTTATAAGGGATTTTGCCGATTTCGGCCTATTGGTTAAAAAATGA
GCTGATTTAACAAAAATTTAACGCGAATTTTAACAAAATATTAACGCTTACAATTTGCCATTCGCCATTC
AGGCTGCGCAACTGTTGGGAAGGGCGATCGGTGCGGGCCTCTTCGCTATTACGCCAGCCCAAGCTACCAT
GATAAGTAAGTAATATTA
Features (pLannotate 1.2.2; 14 found; start..end, strand, type, name):
     88..209     +  polyA_signal   SV40 poly(A) signal: SV40 polyadenylation signal
   2109..3758    +  CDS            LUCI_PHOPY: Experimental evidence at protein level: Swiss-Prot protein existence level 1. Produces green light with a wavelength of 562 nm. From Photinus pyralis (Common eastern firefly) (Lampyris pyralis).
   3806..3836    +  CDS            CmR (fragment): chloramphenicol acetyltransferase confers resistance to chloramphenicol
   3926..4000    +  CDS            small t antigen (fragment): SV40 (simian virus 40) small t antigen
   4002..4067    +  intron         small t intron: SV40 (simian virus 40) small t antigen intron
   4197..4217    +  CDS            SV40 NLS: nuclear localization signal of SV40 (simian virus 40) large T antigen
   4536..4619    +  CDS            large T antigen (fragment): large T antigen from SV40 (simian virus 40)
   4642..4776    +  polyA_signal   SV40 poly(A) signal: SV40 polyadenylation signal
   4777..4909    +  CDS            TcR (fragment): tetracycline efflux protein; tet; confers resistance to tetracycline
   5089..5677    -  rep_origin     ori: high-copy-number ColE1/pMB1/pBR322/pUC origin of replication
   5848..6708    -  CDS            AmpR: β-lactamase; bla; confers resistance to ampicillin, carbenicillin, and related antibiotics
   6709..6813    -  promoter       AmpR promoter: bla
   6840..7268    +  rep_origin     f1 ori (sequence partly withheld): f1 bacteriophage origin of replication; arrow indicates direction of (+) strand synthesis
   7300..7367    -  CDS            lacZα (fragment): LacZα fragment of β-galactosidase; lacZ fragment
