[The description below was written by a language model from this plasmid's Addgene catalogue record and pLannotate feature annotations shown in this document.]
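Description:
The human MMP-2 promoter plasmid is a firefly luciferase reporter built on Promega's pGL2-Basic, a promoterless, enhancerless backbone designed for testing candidate regulatory DNA in transfected mammalian cells. A fragment of roughly 1.4 kb from the human matrix metallopeptidase 2 (MMP2) gene promoter was inserted between the KpnI and XhoI sites of the polylinker, both of which were retained, so that it sits directly upstream of the Photinus pyralis luciferase coding sequence. The "C-terminal luciferase tag" in the catalogue entry is best understood as this transcriptional arrangement: the MMP2 promoter drives luciferase expression, and light output reports promoter strength rather than any fusion protein.

The annotated sequence shows the usual pGL2 architecture. An SV40 poly(A) signal lies upstream of the cloning region, where it limits read-through transcription from the backbone into the reporter. The unannotated stretch between it and luciferase corresponds to the position of the promoter insert. Downstream of luciferase are the SV40 small t intron and a second SV40 poly(A) signal for message processing; the short small t, large T, NLS, CmR, TcR and lacZα hits are incidental fragments of these legacy sequences, not functional genes. Propagation in E. coli relies on a high-copy ColE1/pUC-type origin and ampicillin resistance from bla, and an f1 origin permits single-stranded DNA production. The sequenced record is 7,397 nt, somewhat larger than the 7,000 bp catalogue total, suggesting the listed sizes are approximate. The stated purpose is promoter activity studies, and the associated publication concerns transcription factor control of constitutive MMP-2 expression in astroglioma cells.
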