Addgene plasmid #53432: human MMP-2 promoter
Purpose: promoter activity study
Depositing lab: Etty Benveniste. Depositing organization: University of Alabama at Birmingham Research Foundation. Publication: The transcription factors Sp1, Sp3, and AP-2 are required for constitutive matrix metalloproteinase-2 gene expression in astroglioma cells. Qin H, Sun Y, Benveniste EN. J Biol Chem. 1999 Oct 8;274(41):29130-7. PubMed 10506168.
Backbone
  Vector backbone: pGL2 basic
  Backbone manufacturer: Promega
  Backbone size w/o insert (bp): 5597
  Total vector size (bp): 7000
  Vector type: Mammalian Expression, Luciferase
Growth in bacteria
  Bacterial resistance: Ampicillin, 100 μg/mL
  Growth temperature: 37°C
  Growth strain: DH5alpha
  Copy number: High Copy
Gene/Insert
  Gene/Insert name: MMP2 promoter (alt name: matrix metallopeptidase 2)
  Species: H. sapiens (human)
  Insert size (bp): 1400
  GenBank ID: NM-001127891
  Entrez Gene: MMP2 (a.k.a. CLG4, CLG4A, MMP-2, MMP-II, MONA, TBE-1)
  Promoter: MMP2
  Tag / fusion protein: luciferase (C terminal on insert)
  Cloning method: Restriction Enzyme; 5′ cloning site KpnI (not destroyed); 3′ cloning site XhoI (not destroyed)
  Sequencing primers: 5′ none; 3′ LucNrev
Terms and licenses: Academic/Nonprofit Terms; Industry Terms: Not Available to Industry
How to cite: human MMP-2 promoter was a gift from Etty Benveniste (Addgene plasmid # 53432 ; http://n2t.net/addgene:53432 ; RRID:Addgene_53432)
