>Addgene plasmid #53432 | human MMP-2 promoter | addgene partial sequence | sequence record 83820 | LucNRev 5'-CCTTATGCAGTTGCTCTCC-3'
AATGGCGCCGGGCCTTTCTTTATGTTTTTGGCGTCTTCCATTTTACCAACAGTACCGGAATGCCAAGCTT
GGTACCGAGCTCGGATCCACTAGTAACGGCCGCCAGTGTGCTGGAATTCGGCTTAAGCCCCAGATGCGCA
GCCTCCAGCCACCGCCTGAGGAAGTCTGGATGCAGCGGAAACAAGGGAGGGCAGCCGCCAGATGTAGCCG
GCTGGGCTGGGAGGGAGCTGGCAGAGCGGGGCTGGGGGCGGGGGGCGCACTCGGGCCCGCCCCTCTCTGC
CCCACCCCCCTACTCGCCCTCCTCCACTTTTCTCCTCTTTTTTCCTTTCTCCACCTCTTTTCCCCGG
