>Addgene plasmid #53432 | human MMP-2 promoter | addgene partial sequence | sequence record 86554 | pUC-3 5'-GCCATTCGCCATTCAGGCTGCGCAACTGTT-3'
CGGTGCGGGCCTCTTCGCTATTACGCCAGCCCAAGCTACCATGATAAGTAAGTAATATTAAGGTACGTGG
AGGTTTTACTTGCTTTAAAAAACCTCCCACACCTCCCCCTGAACCTGAAACATAAAATGAATGCAATTGT
TGTTGTTAACTTGTTTATTGCAGCTTATAATGGTTACAAATAAAGCAATAGCATCACAAATTTCACAAAT
AAAGCATTTTTTTCACTGCATTCTAGTTGTGGTTTGTCCAAACTCATCAATGTATCTTATGGTACTGTAA
CTGAGCTAACATAACCCGGGAGGTACCGAGCTCTTACGCGTGCTAGCTCGAGCGGCCGCCAGTGTGATGG
ATATCTGCAGAATTCGGCTTCACACCCACCAGACAAGCCTGAACTTGTCTGAAGCCCACTGAGACCCAAG
CCGCAGAGACTTTTCTAGCTGTGATGATCAAGACATAATCATGACCTCCAATGCCCCCCACAAGTATATT
GCTCCTGATTCTTTCAGCCCCTGACCTTACTTCTCAAACTGTTCCCTGCTGACCCCCAGTCCTATCTGCC
CCCTTCCTAGGCTGGTCCTTACTGACCCCTCCAGCTCCATCCCCTCACCCTGTGCCCCACCTTTTTCAGA
TAGAAAAAACTTTCTTCTCCAGTGCCTCTTGCTGTTTTTCATCTCTGGGCCATTGTCAATGTTCCCTAAA
ACATTCCCCATATTCCCCACCCAGCACTCTACCTCTTTAGCTCTTCAGGTCTCAGCTCAGAAGTCACTTC
TTCCAGGAAGCCTTCCTTGATTGTCTTTACTAGTTTAGGGGCTGAAGTCAGGCGTTCCCAACAGCCTGCT
GGAGTTCCCCATCACAGCTTATCTCTCAACTGTCTTTCCTGAGAGAGGGAGAAGACATTCCTCAGAGACG
GTTGTCACAGGGAGAACTTCAAAATTGGGATTCGACCTGAGAGGCC
